Addgene plasmid #222881: L2110-FKBP-GPA-20-114
Purpose: Biosensor chain detecting rapamycin and responding with split Nanoluciferase reconstitution. FKBP ectodomain, human Glycophorin A (GPA) scaffold, 20 GS linker, split Nanoluciferase fragment 114.
Depositing lab: Joshua Leonard. Depositing organization: Northwestern University. Publication: Building Synthetic Biosensors Using Red Blood Cell Proteins. Dolberg TB, Gunnels TF, Ling T, Sarnese KA, Crispino JD, Leonard JN. ACS Synth Biol. 2024 Apr 19;13(4):1273-1289. doi: 10.1021/acssynbio.3c00754. Epub 2024 Mar 27. PubMed 38536408.
Backbone
  Vector backbone: Modified pcDNA3.1/Hygro(+)
  Backbone manufacturer: Thermo Fisher
  Backbone size w/o insert (bp): 4305
  Vector type: Mammalian Expression
Growth in bacteria
  Bacterial resistance: Ampicillin, 100 μg/mL
  Growth temperature: 37°C
  Growth strain: DH5alpha
  Copy number: High Copy
Gene/Insert
  Gene/Insert name: FKBP-GPA-20GS-NanoLuc114
  Species: H. sapiens (human), Synthetic
  Insert size (bp): 1063
  Promoter: CMV
  Tag / fusion protein: Myc (N terminal on insert)
  Cloning method: Restriction Enzyme; 5′ cloning site NheI (not destroyed); 3′ cloning site NotI (not destroyed)
Terms and licenses: Academic/Nonprofit Terms; Industry Terms: Not Available to Industry
Depositor comments: Please visit https://doi.org/10.1101/2023.12.16.571988 for bioRxiv preprint.
How to cite: L2110-FKBP-GPA-20-114 was a gift from Joshua Leonard (Addgene plasmid # 222881 ; http://n2t.net/addgene:222881 ; RRID:Addgene_222881)
