[The description below was written by a language model from this plasmid's Addgene catalogue record and pLannotate feature annotations shown in this document.]
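Description:
L2110-FKBP-GPA-20-114 is a mammalian expression plasmid built on a modified pcDNA3.1/Hygro(+) backbone and encodes one chain of a synthetic rapamycin biosensor. It is maintained in E. coli as a high-copy plasmid through a ColE1/pUC-type origin and selected with ampicillin via the β-lactamase gene; an f1 origin is also present. Although the parent vector carries a hygromycin cassette, the feature table shows only an SV40 early promoter followed by a short ble-like fragment and the SV40 polyadenylation signal. The mammalian selection marker therefore appears to have been removed or truncated in this modified backbone, which suggests the plasmid is suited mainly to transient expression.

The payload sits between NheI and NotI sites and is driven by the CMV immediate early enhancer and promoter, with transcripts terminated by the bGH polyadenylation signal. A T7 promoter lies upstream of the coding region. The open reading frame begins with a short glycophorin-derived segment, annotated as a GYPB fragment and probably acting as the signal peptide, though the record does not say so. An N-terminal Myc tag is recorded in the catalogue but not annotated. Next come the FKBP12 (FKBP1A) ectodomain, a human glycophorin A fragment that serves as the membrane-spanning scaffold, a 20-residue glycine-serine linker, and split Nanoluciferase fragment 114. The linker and luciferase fragment are not annotated in the feature table.

In use, rapamycin binding by the extracellular FKBP domain would bring this chain together with a complementary partner chain, presumably one carrying the other Nanoluciferase fragment. The two fragments then reconstitute to give a luminescent readout. The construct was made for work on biosensors built from red blood cell membrane proteins.
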