Features (pLannotate 1.2.2; 23 found; start..end, strand, type, name):
     21..73      -  misc_feature   bom (fragment): basis of mobility region from pBR322
    228..607     +  enhancer       CMV enhancer: human cytomegalovirus immediate early enhancer
    608..811     +  promoter       CMV promoter: human cytomegalovirus (CMV) immediate early promoter
    807..840     +  LTR            5' LTR (truncated) (fragment): truncated 5' long terminal repeat (LTR) from HIV-1
    856..874     +  promoter       T7 promoter: promoter for bacteriophage T7 RNA polymerase
    900..956     +  CDS            GYPB (fragment): GLPB_HUMAN - Also known as GPB. Experimental evidence at protein level: Swiss-Prot protein existence level 1. This protein is a minor sialoglycoprotein in erythrocyte membranes. From Homo sapiens (Human).
    996..1319    +  CDS            FKBP1A: FKB1A_HUMAN - Also known as FKBP1, FKBP12. Experimental evidence at protein level: Swiss-Prot protein existence level 1. Keeps in an inactive conformation TGFBR1, the TGF-beta type I serine/threonine kinase receptor, preventing TGF-beta receptor activation in absence of ligand. Recruits SMAD7 to ACVR1B which prevents the association of SMAD2 and SMAD3 with the activin receptor complex, thereby blocking the activin signal. May modulate the RYR1 calcium channel activity. PPIases accelerate the folding of proteins. It catalyzes the cis-trans isomerization of proline imidic peptide bonds in oligop
   1381..1433    +  misc_feature   MCS: multiple cloning site
   1455..1844    +  CDS            GYPA (fragment): GLPA_HUMAN - Also known as GPA. Experimental evidence at protein level: Swiss-Prot protein existence level 1. Glycophorin A is the major intrinsic membrane protein of the erythrocyte. The N-terminal glycosylated segment, which lies outside the erythrocyte membrane, has MN blood group receptors. Appears to be important for the function of SLC4A1 and is required for high activity of SLC4A1. May be involved in translocation of SLC4A1 to the plasma membrane. Is a receptor for influenza virus. Is a receptor for Plasmodium falciparum erythrocyte-binding antigen 175 (EBA-175); binding of EBA-175 is d
   2000..2111    +  polyA_signal   bGH poly(A) signal: bovine growth hormone polyadenylation signal
   2228..2249    +  promoter       SV40 promoter (fragment): SV40 enhancer and early promoter
   2270..2698    +  rep_origin     f1 ori (sequence partly withheld): f1 bacteriophage origin of replication; arrow indicates direction of (+) strand synthesis
   2703..2725    +  promoter       SV40 promoter (fragment): SV40 enhancer and early promoter
   2726..2917    +  promoter       SV40 promoter: SV40 early promoter
   2944..3042    +  CDS            ble (fragment): BLE_KLEPN - Experimental evidence at protein level: Swiss-Prot protein existence level 1. Binding protein with a strong affinity to the bleomycin family of antibiotics. Binds to CL990; an antimitotic-antibiotic compound. From Klebsiella pneumoniae.
   3037..3158    +  polyA_signal   SV40 poly(A) signal: SV40 polyadenylation signal
   3231..3247    -  protein_bind   lac operator: The lac repressor binds to the lac operator to inhibit transcription in E. coli. This inhibition can be relieved by adding lactose or isopropyl-β-D-thiogalactopyranoside (IPTG). lac repressor encoded by lacI
   3255..3285    -  promoter       lac promoter: promoter for the E. coli lac operon
   3300..3321    -  protein_bind   CAP binding site: CAP binding activates transcription in the presence of cAMP. E. coli catabolite activator protein
   3334..3426    -  CDS            lacI (fragment): lac repressor; lacI; The lac repressor binds to the lac operator to inhibit transcription in E. coli. This inhibition can be relieved by adding lactose or isopropyl-β-D-thiogalactopyranoside (IPTG).
   3609..4197    -  rep_origin     ori: high-copy-number ColE1/pMB1/pBR322/pUC origin of replication
   4368..5228    -  CDS            AmpR: β-lactamase; bla; confers resistance to ampicillin, carbenicillin, and related antibiotics
   5229..5333    -  promoter       AmpR promoter: bla
>Addgene plasmid #222881 | L2110-FKBP-GPA-20-114 | addgene full sequence | sequence record 440211 | Addgene NGS Result
CGGGAGATCTCCCGATCCCCTATGGTGCACTCTCAGTACAATCTGCTCTGATGCCGCATAGTTAAGCCAG
TATCTGCTCCCTGCTTGTGTGTTGGAGGTCGCTGAGTAGTGCGCGAGCAAAATTTAAGCTACAACAAGGC
AAGGCTTGACCGACAATTGCATGAAGAATCTGCTTAGGGTTAGGCGTTTTGCGCTGCTTCGCGATGTACG
GGCCAGATATACGCGTTGACATTGATTATTGACTAGTTATTAATAGTAATCAATTACGGGGTCATTAGTT
CATAGCCCATATATGGAGTTCCGCGTTACATAACTTACGGTAAATGGCCCGCCTGGCTGACCGCCCAACG
ACCCCCGCCCATTGACGTCAATAATGACGTATGTTCCCATAGTAACGCCAATAGGGACTTTCCATTGACG
TCAATGGGTGGAGTATTTACGGTAAACTGCCCACTTGGCAGTACATCAAGTGTATCATATGCCAAGTACG
CCCCCTATTGACGTCAATGACGGTAAATGGCCCGCCTGGCATTATGCCCAGTACATGACCTTATGGGACT
TTCCTACTTGGCAGTACATCTACGTATTAGTCATCGCTATTACCATGGTGATGCGGTTTTGGCAGTACAT
CAATGGGCGTGGATAGCGGTTTGACTCACGGGGATTTCCAAGTCTCCACCCCATTGACGTCAATGGGAGT
TTGTTTTGGCACCAAAATCAACGGGACTTTCCAAAATGTCGTAACAACTCCGCCCCATTGACGCAAATGG
GCGGTAGGCGTGTACGGTGGGAGGTCTATATAAGCAGAGCTCTCTGGCTAACTAGAGAACCCACTGCTTA
CTGGCTTATCGAAATTAATACGACTCACTATAGGGAGTCCCAAGCTGGCTAGCGCCACCATGTATGGAAA
AATAATCTTTGTATTACTATTGTCAGAAATTGTGAGCATATCAGCAGAGCAGAAACTCATCTCAGAAGAG
GATCTGGGCGCGCCTATGGGAGTGCAGGTGGAAACCATCTCCCCAGGAGACGGGCGCACCTTCCCCAAGC
GCGGCCAGACCTGCGTGGTGCACTACACCGGGATGCTTGAAGATGGAAAGAAATTTGATTCCTCCCGGGA
CAGAAACAAGCCCTTTAAGTTTATGCTAGGCAAGCAGGAGGTGATCCGAGGCTGGGAAGAAGGGGTTGCC
CAGATGAGTGTGGGTCAGAGAGCCAAACTGACTATATCTCCAGATTATGCCTATGGTGCCACTGGGCACC
CAGGCATCATCCCACCACATGCCACTCTCGTCTTCGATGTGGAGCTTCTAAAACTGGAAAGTGCTGGTGG
TAGTGCTGGTGGTAGTGCTGGTGGTAGTGCTGGTGGTAGTGCTGGTGGTCCTCGAGCTCAAGCTTCGAAT
TCTGCAGTCGACGGTACCGCGGGCCCGGGATCCACCGGATCTAGAACCGGTTTAAGTACCACTGAGGTGG
CAATGCACACTTCAACCTCTTCTTCAGTCACAAAGAGTTACATCTCATCACAGACAAATGATACGCACAA
ACGGGACACATATGCAGCCACTCCTAGAGCTCATGAAGTTTCAGAAATTTCTGTTAGAACTGTTTACCCT
CCAGAAGAGGAAACCGGAGAAAGGGTACAACTTGCCCATCATTTCTCTGAACCAGAGATAACACTCATTA
TTTTTGGGGTGATGGCTGGTGTTATTGGAACGATCCTCTTAATTTCTTACGGTATTCGCCGACTGATAAA
GAAAAGCCCATCTGATGTAAAACCTCTCCCCTCACCTGACACAGACGTGCCTTTAAGTTCTGTTGAAATA
GAAAATCCAGAGACAAGTGATCAATTAATTAAGGGGGGGTCTGGAGGCAGTGGTGGGTCTGGTGGTGGTT
CTGGGGGGAGTGGGGGTTCAGGCGTGACCGGCTACCGGCTGTTCGAGGAGATTCTGTAAGCGGCCGCTCG
AGTCTAGAGGGCCCGTTTAAACCCGCTGATCAGCCTCGACTGTGCCTTCTAGTTGCCAGCCATCTGTTGT
TTGCCCCTCCCCCGTGCCTTCCTTGACCCTGGAAGGTGCCACTCCCACTGTCCTTTCCTAATAAAATGAG
GAAATTGCATCGCATTGTCTGAGTAGGTGTCATTCTATTCTGGGGGGTGGGGTGGGGCAGGACAGCAAGG
GGGAGGATTGGGAAGTCAATAGCAGGCATGCTGGGGATGCGGTGGGCTCTATGGCTTCTGAGGCGGAAAG
AACCAGCTGGGGCTCTAGGGGGTATCCCC
[124 nt withheld, positions 2270-2393]
C
[91 nt withheld, positions 2395-2485]
A
[49 nt withheld, positions 2487-2535]
CCTTTGACGTTGGAGTCCACGTTCTTT
[37 nt withheld, positions 2563-2599]
ACCCTATCTCGGTCTATTCTTTTGATTTATAAGGGATTTTGCCGATTTCGGCCTATTGGTTAAAAAATGA
GCTGATTTAACAAAAATTTAACGCGAATTAATTCTGTGGAATGTGTGTCAGTTAGGCTCAATTAGTCAGC
AACCATAGTCCCGCCCCTAACTCCGCCCATCCCGCCCCTAACTCCGCCCAGTTCCGCCCATTCTCCGCCC
CATGGCTGACTAATTTTTTTTATTTATGCAGAGGCCGAGGCCGCCTCTGCCTCTGAGCTATTCCAGAAGT
AGTGAGGAGGCTTTTTTGGAGGCCTAGGCTTTTGCAAAAAGCTCCCGGGAGCTTGTATATCCATTTTCGG
AGGTTGGGCTTCGGAATCGTTTTCCGGGACGCCGGCTGGATGATCCTCCAGCGCGGGGATCTCATGCTGG
AGTTCTTCGCCCACCCCAACTTGTTTATTGCAGCTTATAATGGTTACAAATAAAGCAATAGCATCACAAA
TTTCACAAATAAAGCATTTTTTTCACTGCATTCTAGTTGTGGTTTGTCCAAACTCATCAATGTATCTTAT
CATGTCTGTATACCGTCGACCTCTAGCTAGAGCTTGGCGTAATCATGGTCATAGCTGTTTCCTGTGTGAA
ATTGTTATCCGCTCACAATTCCACACAACATACGAGCCGGAAGCATAAAGTGTAAAGCCTGGGGTGCCTA
ATGAGTGAGCTAACTCACATTAATTGCGTTGCGCTCACTGCCCGCTTTCCAGTCGGGAAACCTGTCGTGC
CAGCTGCATTAATGAATCGGCCAACGCGCGGGGAGAGGCGGTTTGCGTATTGGGCGCTCTTCCGCTTCCT
CGCTCACTGACTCGCTGCGCTCGGTCGTTCGGCTGCGGCGAGCGGTATCAGCTCACTCAAAGGCGGTAAT
ACGGTTATCCACAGAATCAGGGGATAACGCAGGAAAGAACATGTGAGCAAAAGGCCAGCAAAAGGCCAGG
AACCGTAAAAAGGCCGCGTTGCTGGCGTTTTTCCATAGGCTCCGCCCCCCTGACGAGCATCACAAAAATC
GACGCTCAAGTCAGAGGTGGCGAAACCCGACAGGACTATAAAGATACCAGGCGTTTCCCCCTGGAAGCTC
CCTCGTGCGCTCTCCTGTTCCGACCCTGCCGCTTACCGGATACCTGTCCGCCTTTCTCCCTTCGGGAAGC
GTGGCGCTTTCTCATAGCTCACGCTGTAGGTATCTCAGTTCGGTGTAGGTCGTTCGCTCCAAGCTGGGCT
GTGTGCACGAACCCCCCGTTCAGCCCGACCGCTGCGCCTTATCCGGTAACTATCGTCTTGAGTCCAACCC
GGTAAGACACGACTTATCGCCACTGGCAGCAGCCACTGGTAACAGGATTAGCAGAGCGAGGTATGTAGGC
GGTGCTACAGAGTTCTTGAAGTGGTGGCCTAACTACGGCTACACTAGAAGAACAGTATTTGGTATCTGCG
CTCTGCTGAAGCCAGTTACCTTCGGAAAAAGAGTTGGTAGCTCTTGATCCGGCAAACAAACCACCGCTGG
TAGCGGTGGTTTTTTTGTTTGCAAGCAGCAGATTACGCGCAGAAAAAAAGGATCTCAAGAAGATCCTTTG
ATCTTTTCTACGGGGTCTGACGCTCAGTGGAACGAAAACTCACGTTAAGGGATTTTGGTCATGAGATTAT
CAAAAAGGATCTTCACCTAGATCCTTTTAAATTAAAAATGAAGTTTTAAATCAATCTAAAGTATATATGA
GTAAACTTGGTCTGACAGTTACCAATGCTTAATCAGTGAGGCACCTATCTCAGCGATCTGTCTATTTCGT
TCATCCATAGTTGCCTGACTCCCCGTCGTGTAGATAACTACGATACGGGAGGGCTTACCATCTGGCCCCA
GTGCTGCAATGATACCGCGAGATCCACGCTCACCGGCTCCAGATTTATCAGCAATAAACCAGCCAGCCGG
AAGGGCCGAGCGCAGAAGTGGTCCTGCAACTTTATCCGCCTCCATCCAGTCTATTAATTGTTGCCGGGAA
GCTAGAGTAAGTAGTTCGCCAGTTAATAGTTTGCGCAACGTTGTTGCCATTGCTACAGGCATCGTGGTGT
CACGCTCGTCGTTTGGTATGGCTTCATTCAGCTCCGGTTCCCAACGATCAAGGCGAGTTACATGATCCCC
CATGTTGTGCAAAAAAGCGGTTAGCTCCTTCGGTCCTCCGATCGTTGTCAGAAGTAAGTTGGCCGCAGTG
TTATCACTCATGGTTATGGCAGCACTGCATAATTCTCTTACTGTCATGCCATCCGTAAGATGCTTTTCTG
TGACTGGTGAGTACTCAACCAAGTCATTCTGAGAATAGTGTATGCGGCGACCGAGTTGCTCTTGCCCGGC
GTCAATACGGGATAATACCGCGCCACATAGCAGAACTTTAAAAGTGCTCATCATTGGAAAACGTTCTTCG
GGGCGAAAACTCTCAAGGATCTTACCGCTGTTGAGATCCAGTTCGATGTAACCCACTCGTGCACCCAACT
GATCTTCAGCATCTTTTACTTTCACCAGCGTTTCTGGGTGAGCAAAAACAGGAAGGCAAAATGCCGCAAA
AAAGGGAATAAGGGCGACACGGAAATGTTGAATACTCATACTCTTCCTTTTTCAATATTATTGAAGCATT
TATCAGGGTTATTGTCTCATGAGCGGATACATATTTGAATGTATTTAGAAAAATAAACAAATAGGGGTTC
CGCGCACATTTCCCCGAAAAGTGCCACCTGACGTCGACGGAT
